Addgene plasmid #183958: pSLQ10713
Purpose: U6-crSox2-CAG-hyperdCas12a-miniVPR
Depositing lab: Stanley Qi. Depositing organization: Stanford University. Publication: Multiplexed genome regulation in vivo with hyper-efficient Cas12a. Guo LY, Bian J, Davis AE, Liu P, Kempton HR, Zhang X, Chemparathy A, Gu B, Lin X, Rane DA, Xu X, Jamiolkowski RM, Hu Y, Wang S, Qi LS. Nat Cell Biol. 2022 Apr;24(4):590-600. doi: 10.1038/s41556-022-00870-7. Epub 2022 Apr 12. PubMed 35414015.
Backbone
  Vector backbone: pUC
  Vector type: Mammalian Expression, CRISPR
Growth in bacteria
  Bacterial resistance: Ampicillin, 100 μg/mL
  Growth temperature: 37°C
  Growth strain: NEB Stable
  Copy number: High Copy
Gene/Insert 1
  Gene/Insert name: HyperdCas12a (alt names: LbdCas12a(D156R, E292R, D235R, D350R); LbdCfp1(D156R, E292R, D235R, D350R))
  Species: Synthetic
  Mutation: D832A, D156R, E292R, D235R, D350R
  Promoter: CAG
  Tag / fusion protein: HA (C terminal on insert)
  Cloning method: Gibson Cloning
  Sequencing primers: 5′ GGCAAAGAATTCTGCAGTCGACGGTACC; 3′ TTTTGGCAGAGGGAAAAAGA
Gene/Insert 2
  Gene/Insert name: crRNA targeting Sox2
  Species: Synthetic
  Promoter: U6
  Cloning method: Gibson Cloning
  Sequencing primers: 5′ ACGATACAAGGCTGTTAGAGAG; 3′ gcggccgcctaatggatccctcgag
Terms and licenses: Academic/Nonprofit Terms; Industry Terms: Not Available to Industry
How to cite: pSLQ10713 was a gift from Stanley Qi (Addgene plasmid # 183958 ; http://n2t.net/addgene:183958 ; RRID:Addgene_183958)
