[The description below was written by a language model from this plasmid's Addgene catalogue record and pLannotate feature annotations shown in this document.]
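Description:
pSLQ10713 is an all-in-one mammalian CRISPR activation plasmid built on a pUC-type backbone. It is propagated in E. coli at high copy from the ColE1/pUC origin and selected with ampicillin through the β-lactamase gene and its native promoter. The annotated sequence (about 9.9 kb, labelled a partial NGS result) also carries remnants of lac regulatory elements and an SV40 origin with an SV40 poly(A) signal. No mammalian selection marker or fluorescent reporter is annotated, so the plasmid appears suited to transient delivery rather than stable selection.

The payload consists of two expression units in the same orientation. A human U6 RNA polymerase III promoter drives a Cas12a crRNA targeting Sox2. Downstream, a CAG promoter (CMV enhancer followed by the chicken β-actin/rabbit β-globin chimeric intron) drives "hyperdCas12a". This is a Lachnospiraceae bacterium Cas12a (LbCpf1) carrying the nuclease-inactivating D832A mutation plus four arginine substitutions (D156R, D235R, E292R, D350R) that define the hyper-efficient variant. The protein is fused at its C-terminal side to miniVPR, a compact transcriptional activator. The feature table detects its components as fragments of a VP16-derived repeat, the RELA/p65 activation domain and the Epstein-Barr virus Rta activation domain. The catalogue record lists a C-terminal HA tag, although the annotation does not pick it out, and the transcript ends at a rabbit β-globin polyadenylation signal.

Together these parts direct the catalytically dead Cas12a activator to the Sox2 locus to upregulate the endogenous gene without cutting DNA. The associated publication concerns Cas12a-based multiplexed genome regulation in vivo.
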