Features (pLannotate 1.2.2; 22 found; start..end, strand, type, name):
     31..49      +  enhancer       CMV enhancer (fragment): human cytomegalovirus immediate early enhancer
     56..296     +  promoter       U6 promoter: RNA polymerase III promoter for human U6 snRNA
    393..772     +  enhancer       CMV enhancer: human cytomegalovirus immediate early enhancer
   1047..2063    +  intron         chimeric intron: chimera between introns from chicken β-actin and rabbit β-globin
   2112..2148    +  misc_feature   MCS (fragment): multiple cloning site
   2160..5843    +  CDS            LbCpf1: CRISPR-associated protein from Lachnospiraceae bacterium ND2006 (Zetsche et al., 2015)
   6003..6025    +  CDS            VP48 (fragment): 3 tandem repeats of the minimal activation domain of herpes simplex virus VP16 (Cheng et al., 2013)
   6282..6662    +  CDS            RELA (fragment): TF65_HUMAN - Also known as NFKB3. Experimental evidence at protein level: Swiss-Prot protein existence level 1. NF-kappa-B is a pleiotropic transcription factor present in almost all cell types and is the endpoint of a series of signal transduction events that are initiated by a vast array of stimuli related to many biological processes such as inflammation, immunity, differentiation, cell growth, tumorigenesis and apoptosis. NF-kappa-B is a homo- or heterodimeric complex formed by the Rel-like domain- containing proteins RELA/p65, RELB, NFKB1/p105, NFKB1/p50, REL and NFKB2/p52. The heterodime
   6681..6878    +  CDS            Rta AD (fragment): transcriptional activation domain from the human herpesvirus 4 (Epstein-Barr virus) replication and transcription activator Rta/BRLF1 (Hardwick et al., 1992; Chavez et al., 2015)
   6894..6965    +  CDS            HBB (fragment): HBB_PONPY - Experimental evidence at transcript level: Swiss-Prot protein existence level 2. Involved in oxygen transport from the lung to the various peripheral tissues. From Pongo pygmaeus (Bornean orangutan).
   7036..7091    +  polyA_signal   β-globin poly(A) signal: rabbit β-globin polyadenylation signal (Gil and Proudfoot, 1987)
   7476..7492    -  protein_bind   lac operator: The lac repressor binds to the lac operator to inhibit transcription in E. coli. This inhibition can be relieved by adding lactose or isopropyl-β-D-thiogalactopyranoside (IPTG). lac repressor encoded by lacI
   7500..7530    -  promoter       lac promoter: promoter for the E. coli lac operon
   7545..7566    -  protein_bind   CAP binding site: CAP binding activates transcription in the presence of cAMP. E. coli catabolite activator protein
   7579..7618    -  CDS            lacI (fragment): lac repressor; lacI; The lac repressor binds to the lac operator to inhibit transcription in E. coli. This inhibition can be relieved by adding lactose or isopropyl-β-D-thiogalactopyranoside (IPTG).
   7625..7647    +  promoter       SV40 promoter (fragment): SV40 enhancer and early promoter
   7671..7806    +  rep_origin     SV40 ori: SV40 origin of replication
   7826..7960    +  polyA_signal   SV40 poly(A) signal: SV40 polyadenylation signal
   7962..8016    -  CDS            lacI (fragment): lac repressor; lacI; The lac repressor binds to the lac operator to inhibit transcription in E. coli. This inhibition can be relieved by adding lactose or isopropyl-β-D-thiogalactopyranoside (IPTG).
   8199..8787    -  rep_origin     ori: high-copy-number ColE1/pMB1/pBR322/pUC origin of replication
   8958..9818    -  CDS            AmpR: β-lactamase; bla; confers resistance to ampicillin, carbenicillin, and related antibiotics
   9819..9923    -  promoter       AmpR promoter: bla
>Addgene plasmid #183958 | pSLQ10713 | addgene full sequence | sequence record 363109 | Addgene Partial NGS Result
CACATTTCCCCGAAAAGTGCCACCTGGGTCGACATTGATTATTGACTAGCAATTGGAGGGCCTATTTCCC
ATGATTCCTTCATATTTGCATATACGATACAAGGCTGTTAGAGAGATAATTAGAATTAATTTGACTGTAA
ACACAAAGATATTAGTACAAAATACGTGACGTAGAAAGTAATAATTTCTTGGGTAGTTTGCAGTTTTAAA
ATTATGTTTTAAAATGGACTATCATATGCTTACCGTAACTTGAAAGTATTTCGATTTCTTGGCTTTATAT
ATCTTGTGGAAAGGACGAAACACCGAATTTCTACTAAGTGTAGATTTCCCTGACAGCCCCCATCACATTT
TTTTTAAGCTTGGGCCGCTCGAGGGATCCATTAGGCGGCCGCGACATTGATTATTGACTAGTTATTAATA
GTAATCAATTACGGGGTCATTAGTTCATAGCCCATATATGGAGTTCCGCGTTACATAACTTACGGTAAAT
GGCCCGCCTGGCTGACCGCCCAACGACCCCCGCCCATTGACGTCAATAATGACGTATGTTCCCATAGTAA
CGCCAATAGGGACTTTCCATTGACGTCAATGGGTGGAGTATTTACGGTAAACTGCCCACTTGGCAGTACA
TCAAGTGTATCATATGCCAAGTACGCCCCCTATTGACGTCAATGACGGTAAATGGCCCGCCTGGCATTAT
GCCCAGTACATGACCTTATGGGACTTTCCTACTTGGCAGTACATCTACGTATTAGTCATCGCTATTACCA
TGGTCGAGGTGAGCCCCACGTTCTGCTTCACTCTCCCCATCTCCCCCCCCTCCCCACCCCCAATTTTGTA
TTTATTTATTTTTTAATTATTTTGTGCAGCGATGGGGGCGGGGGGGGGGGCGCGCGCCAGGCGGGGCGGG
GSGGGGSGRGGGGSGGGGSGGGGSGRGGSGGRGRGGKGSGGSGGCRGCCAATCAGAGCGGCGCGCTCCGA
AAGTTTCCTTTTATGGCGAGGCGGCGGCGGCGGCGGCCCTATAAAAAGCGAAGCGCGCGGCGGGCGGGAG
TCGCTGCGCGCTGCCTTCGCCCCGTGCCCCGCTCCGCCGCCGCCTCGCGCCGCCCGCCCCGGCTCTGACT
GACCGCGTTACTCCCACAGGTGAGCGGGCGGGACGGCCCTTCTCCTCCGGGCTGTAATTAGCGCTTGGTT
TAATGACGGCTTGTTTCTTTTCTGTGGCTGCGTGAAAGCCTTGAGGGGCTCCGGGAGGGCCCTTTGTGCG
GGGGGAGCGGCTCGGGGGGTGCGTGCGTGTGTGTGTGCGTGGGGAGCGCCGCGTGCGGCTCCGCGCTGCC
CGGCGGCTGTGAGCGCTGCGGGCGCGGCGCGGGGCTTTGTGCGCTCCGCAGTGTGCGCGAGGGGAGCGCG
GCCGGGGGCGGTGCCCCGCGGTGCGGGGGGGGCTGCGAGGGGAACAAAGGCTGCGTGCGGGGTGTGTGCG
TGGGGGGGTGAGCAGGGGGTGTGGGCGCGTCGGTCGGGCTGCAACCCCCCCTGCACCCCCCTCCCCGAGT
TGCTGAGCACGGCCCGGCTTCGGGTGCGGGGCTCCGTACGGGGCGTGGCGCGGGGCTCGCCGTGCCGGGC
GGGGGGKGGCGGCAGGKGGGGGTGCCGGGCGGGGCGGGGCCGCCYCGGGCCGGGGRGGGCTCGGGGGRGG
GGCGCGGCGGCCCCCGGAGCGCCGGCGGCTGTCGAGGCGCGGCGAGCCGCAGCCATTGCCTTTTATGGTA
ATCGTGCGAGAGGGCGCAGGGACTTCCTTTGTCCCAAATCTGTGCGGAGCCGAAATCTGGGAGGCGCCGC
CGCACCCCCTCTAGCGGGCGCGGGGCGAAGCGGTGCGGCGCCGGCAGGAAGGAAATGGGCGGGGAGGGCC
TTCGTGCGTCGCCGCGCCGCCGTCCCCTTCTCCCTCTCCAGCCTCGGGGCTGTCCGCGGGGGGACGGCTG
CCTTCGGGGGGGACGGGGCAGGGCGGGGTTCGGCTTCTGGCGTGTGACCGGCGGCTCTAGAGCCTCTGCT
AACCATGTTCATGCCTTCTTCTTTTTCCTACAGCTCCTGGGCAACGTGCTGGTTATTGTGCTGTCTCATC
ATTTTGGCAAAGAATTCTGCAGTCGACGGTACCGCGGGCCCGGGATCCACCGGGCCACCATGAGCAAGCT
GGAGAAGTTTACAAACTGCTACTCCCTGTCTAAGACCCTGAGGTTCAAGGCCATCCCTGTGGGCAAGACC
CAGGAGAACATCGACAATAAGCGGCTGCTGGTGGAGGACGAGAAGAGAGCCGAGGATTATAAGGGCGTGA
AGAAGCTGCTGGATCGCTACTATCTGTCTTTTATCAACGACGTGCTGCACAGCATCAAGCTGAAGAATCT
GAACAATTACATCAGCCTGTTCCGGAAGAAAACCAGAACCGAGAAGGAGAATAAGGAGCTGGAGAACCTG
GAGATCAATCTGCGGAAGGAGATCGCCAAGGCCTTCAAGGGCAACGAGGGCTACAAGTCCCTGTTTAAGA
AGGATATCATCGAGACAATCCTGCCAGAGTTCCTGGACGATAAGGACGAGATCGCCCTGGTGAACAGCTT
CAATGGCTTTACCACAGCCTTCACCGGCTTCTTTCGTAACAGAGAGAATATGTTTTCCGAGGAGGCCAAG
AGCACATCCATCGCCTTCAGGTGTATCAACGAGAATCTGACCCGCTACATCTCTAATATGGACATCTTCG
AGAAGGTGGACGCCATCTTTGATAAGCACGAGGTGCAGGAGATCAAGGAGAAGATCCTGAACAGCGACTA
TGATGTGGAGGATTTCTTTGAGGGCGAGTTCTTTAACTTTGTGCTGACACAGGAGGGCATCCGCGTGTAT
AACGCCATCATCGGCGGCTTCGTGACCGAGAGCGGCGAGAAGATCAAGGGCCTGAACGAGTACATCAACC
TGTATAATCAGAAAACCAAGCAGAAGCTGCCTAAGTTTAAGCCACTGTATAAGCAGGTGCTGAGCGATCG
GGAGTCTCTGAGCTTCTACGGCAGGGGCTATACATCCGATGAGGAGGTGCTGGAGGTGTTTAGAAACACC
CTGAACAAGAACAGCGAGATCTTCAGCTCCATCAAGAAGCTGGAGAAGCTGTTCAAGAATTTTGACGAGT
ACTCTAGCGCCGGCATCTTTGTGAAGAACGGCCCCGCCATCAGCACAATCTCCAAGCGTATCTTCGGCGA
GTGGAACGTGATCCGGGACAAGTGGAATGCCGAGTATGACGATATCCACCTGAAGAAGAAGGCCGTGGTG
ACCGAGAAGTACGAGGACGATCGGAGAAAGTCCTTCAAGAAGATCGGCTCCTTTTCTCTGGAGCAGCTGC
AGGAGTACGCCGACGCCGATCTGTCTGTGGTGGAGAAGCTGAAGGAGATCATCATCCAGAAGGTGGATGA
GATCTACAAGGTGTATGGATCCTCTGAGAAGCTGTTCGACGCCGATTTTGTGCTGGAGAAGAGCCTGAAG
AAGAACGACGCCGTGGTGGCCATCATGAAGGACCTGCTGGATTCTGTGAAGAGCTTCGAGAATTACATCA
AGGCCTTCTTTGGCGAGGGCAAGGAGACAAACAGGGACGAGTCCTTCTATGGCGATTTTGTGCTGGCCTA
CGACATCCTGCTGAAGGTGGACCACATCTACGATGCCATCCGCAATTATGTGACCCAGAAGCCCTACTCT
AAGGATAAGTTCAAGCTGTATTTTCAGAACCCTCAGTTCATGGGCGGCTGGGACAAGGATAAGGAGACAG
ACTATCGGGCCACCATCCTGAGATACGGCTCCAAGTACTATCTGGCCATCATGGATAAGAAGTACGCCAA
GTGCCTGCAGAAGATCGACAAGGACGATGTGAACGGCAATTACGAGAAGATCAACTATAAGCTGCTGCCC
GGCCCTAATAAGATGCTGCCAAAGGTGTTCTTTTCTAAGAAGTGGATGGCCTACTATAACCCCAGCGAGG
ACATCCAGAAGATCTACAAGAATGGCACATTCAAGAAGGGCGATATGTTTAACCTGAATGACTGTCACAA
GCTGATCGACTTCTTTAAGGATAGCATCTCCCGGTATCCAAAGTGGTCCAATGCCTACGATTTCAACTTT
TCTGAGACAGAGAAGTATAAGGACATCGCCGGCTTTTACAGAGAGGTGGAGGAGCAGGGCTATAAGGTGA
GCTTCGAGTCTGCCAGCAAGAAGGAGGTGGATAAGCTGGTGGAGGAGGGCAAGCTGTATATGTTCCAGAT
CTATAACAAGGACTTTTCCGATAAGTCTCACGGCACACCCAATCTGCACACCATGTACTTCAAGCTGCTG
TTTGACGAGAACAATCACGGACAGATCAGGCTGAGCGGAGGAGCAGAGCTGTTCATGAGGCGCGCCTCCC
TGAAGAAGGAGGAGCTGGTGGTGCACCCAGCCAACTCCCCTATCGCCAACAAGAATCCAGATAATCCCAA
GAAAACCACAACCCTGTCCTACGACGTGTATAAGGATAAGAGGTTTTCTGAGGACCAGTACGAGCTGCAC
ATCCCAATCGCCATCAATAAGTGCCCCAAGAACATCTTCAAGATCAATACAGAGGTGCGCGTGCTGCTGA
AGCACGACGATAACCCCTATGTGATCGGCATCGCCAGGGGCGAGCGCAATCTGCTGTATATCGTGGTGGT
GGACGGCAAGGGCAACATCGTGGAGCAGTATTCCCTGAACGAGATCATCAACAACTTCAACGGCATCAGG
ATCAAGACAGATTACCACTCTCTGCTGGACAAGAAGGAGAAGGAGAGGTTCGAGGCCCGCCAGAACTGGA
CCTCCATCGAGAATATCAAGGAGCTGAAGGCCGGCTATATCTCTCAGGTGGTGCACAAGATCTGCGAGCT
GGTGGAGAAGTACGATGCCGTGATCGCCCTGGAGGACCTGAACTCTGGCTTTAAGAATAGCCGCGTGAAG
GTGGAGAAGCAGGTGTATCAGAAGTTCGAGAAGATGCTGATCGATAAGCTGAACTACATGGTGGACAAGA
AGTCTAATCCTTGTGCAACAGGCGGCGCCCTGAAGGGCTATCAGATCACCAATAAGTTCGAGAGCTTTAA
GTCCATGTCTACCCAGAACGGCTTCATCTTTTACATCCCTGCCTGGCTGACATCCAAGATCGATCCATCT
ACCGGCTTTGTGAACCTGCTGAAAACCAAGTATACCAGCATCGCCGATTCCAAGAAGTTCATCAGCTCCT
TTGACAGGATCATGTACGTGCCCGAGGAGGATCTGTTCGAGTTTGCCCTGGACTATAAGAACTTCTCTCG
CACAGACGCCGATTACATCAAGAAGTGGAAGCTGTACTCCTACGGCAACCGGATCAGAATCTTCCGGAAT
CCTAAGAAGAACAACGTGTTCGACTGGGAGGAGGTGTGCCTGACCAGCGCCTATAAGGAGCTGTTCAACA
AGTACGGCATCAATTATCAGCAGGGCGATATCAGAGCCCTGCTGTGCGAGCAGTCCGACAAGGCCTTCTA
CTCTAGCTTTATGGCCCTGATGAGCCTGATGCTGCAGATGCGGAACAGCATCACAGGCCGCACCGACGTG
GATTTTCTGATCAGCCCTGTGAAGAACTCCGACGGCATCTTCTACGATAGCCGGAACTATGAGGCCCAGG
AGAATGCCATCCTGCCAAAGAACGCCGACGCCAATGGCGCCTATAACATCGCCAGAAAGGTGCTGTGGGC
CATCGGCCAGTTCAAGAAGGCCGAGGACGAGAAGCTGGATAAGGTGAAGATCGCCATCTCTAACAAGGAG
TGGCTGGAGTACGCCCAGACCAGCGTGAAGCACGGATCCTATCCCTATGACGTGCCCGATTATGCCAGCC
TGGGCAGCGGCTCCCCTGCTGCTAAACGTGTTAAGCTTGATGGGGGTAGCCCGGCAGCCAAGAGAGTCAA
ACTCGACGACGGCATTGGTAGTGGGAGCAACGGCAGCAGCCTCGATGCTTTAGACGATTTTGACTTAGAT
ATGCTTGGTTCAGACGCGTTAGACGACTTCGACCTAGACATGTTAGGCTCAGATGCATTGGACGACTTCG
ATTTAGATATGTTGGGCTCCGATGCCCTAGATGACTTTGATCTAGATATGCTAGGTAGTCCCAAAAAGAA
GAGGAAAGTGGGATCCGTCCTTCCGCAAGCGCCTGCCCCAGCGCCTGCACCGGCAATGGTGTCCGCCCTC
GCACAGGCCCCTGCGCCCGTCCCCGTGCTCGCGCCTGGACCGCCCCAGGCGGTCGCTCCACCGGCTCCGA
AGCCGACGCAGGCCGGAGAGGGAACACTCTCCGAAGCACTTCTTCAACTCCAGTTTGATGACGAGGATCT
TGGAGCACTCCTTGGAAACTCGACAGACCCTGCGGTGTTTACCGACCTCGCGTCAGTAGATAACTCCGAA
TTTCAGCAGCTTTTGAACCAGGGTATCCCGGTCGCGCCACATACAACGGAGCCCATGTTGATGGAATACC
CCGAAGCAATCACGAGACTTGTGACGGGAGCGCAGCGGCCTCCCGATCCCGCACCCGCACCTTTGGGGGC
ACCTGGCCTCCCTAACGGACTTTTGAGCGGCGACGAGGATTTCTCCTCCATCGCCGATATGGATTTCTCA
GCCTTGCTGTCAGGCTCTGGCAGCGGCAGCGACCTTTCCCATCCGCCCCCAAGGGGCCATCTGGATGAGC
TGACAACCACACTTGAGTCCATGACCGAGGATCTGAACCTGGACTCACCCCTGACCCCGGAATTGAACGA
GATTCTGGATACCTTCCTGAACGACGAGTGCCTCTTGCATGCCATGCATATCAGCACAGGACTGTCCATC
TTCGACACATCTCTGTTTTAGTGTACAGGCCGCACTCCTCAGGTGCAGGCTGCCTATCAGAAGGTGGTGG
CTGGTGTGGCCAATGCCCTGGCTCACAAATACCACTGAGATCTTTTTCCCTCTGCCAAAAATTATGGGGA
CATCATGAAGCCCCTTGAGCATCTGACTTCTGGCTAATAAAGGAAATTTATTTTCATTGCAATAGTGTGT
TGGAATTTTTTGTGTCTCTCACTCGGAAGGACATATGGGAGGGCAAATCATTTAAAACATCAGAATGAGT
ATTTGGTTTAGAGTTTGGCAACATATGCCCATATGCTGGCTGCCATGAACAAAGGTTGGCTATAAAGAGG
TCATCAGTATATGAAACAGCCCCCTGCTGTCCATTCCTTATTCCATAGAAAAGCCTTGACTTGAGGTTAG
ATTTTTTTTATATTTTGTTTTGTGTTATTTTTTTCTTTAACATCCCTAAAATTTTCCTTACATGTTTTAC
TAGCCAGATTTTTCCTCCTCTCCTGACTACTCCCAGTCATAGCTGTCCCTCTTCTCTTATGGAGATCCCT
CGACCTGCAGCCCAAGCTTGGCGTAATCATGGTCATAGCTGTTTCCTGTGTGAAATTGTTATCCGCTCAC
AATTCCACACAACATACGAGCCGGAAGCATAAAGTGTAAAGCCTGGGGTGCCTAATGAGTGAGCTAACTC
ACATTAATTGCGTTGCGCTCACTGCCCGCTTTCCAGTCGGGAAACCTGTCGTGCCAGCGGATCCGCATCT
CAATTAGTCAGCAACCATAGTCCCGCCCCTAACTCCGCCCATCCCGCCCCTAACTCCGCCCAGTTCCGCC
CATTCTCCGCCCCATGGCTGACTAATTTTTTTTATTTATGCAGAGGCCGAGGCCGCCTCGGCCTCTGAGC
TATTCCAGAAGTAGTGAGGAGGCTTTTTTGGAGGCCTAGGCTTTTGCAAAAAGCTAACTTGTTTATTGCA
GCTTATAATGGTTACAAATAAAGCAATAGCATCACAAATTTCACAAATAAAGCATTTTTTTCACTGCATT
CTAGTTGTGGTTTGTCCAAACTCATCAATGTATCTTATCATGTCTGGATCCGCTGCATTAATGAATCGGC
CAACGCGCGGGGAGAGGCGGTTTGCGTATTGGGCGCTCTTCCGCTTCCTCGCTCACTGACTCGCTGCGCT
CGGTCGTTCGGCTGCGGCGAGCGGTATCAGCTCACTCAAAGGCGGTAATACGGTTATCCACAGAATCAGG
GGATAACGCAGGAAAGAACATGTGAGCAAAAGGCCAGCAAAAGGCCAGGAACCGTAAAAAGGCCGCGTTG
CTGGCGTTTTTCCATAGGCTCCGCCCCCCTGACGAGCATCACAAAAATCGACGCTCAAGTCAGAGGTGGC
GAAACCCGACAGGACTATAAAGATACCAGGCGTTTCCCCCTGGAAGCTCCCTCGTGCGCTCTCCTGTTCC
GACCCTGCCGCTTACCGGATACCTGTCCGCCTTTCTCCCTTCGGGAAGCGTGGCGCTTTCTCATAGCTCA
CGCTGTAGGTATCTCAGTTCGGTGTAGGTCGTTCGCTCCAAGCTGGGCTGTGTGCACGAACCCCCCGTTC
AGCCCGACCGCTGCGCCTTATCCGGTAACTATCGTCTTGAGTCCAACCCGGTAAGACACGACTTATCGCC
ACTGGCAGCAGCCACTGGTAACAGGATTAGCAGAGCGAGGTATGTAGGCGGTGCTACAGAGTTCTTGAAG
TGGTGGCCTAACTACGGCTACACTAGAAGAACAGTATTTGGTATCTGCGCTCTGCTGAAGCCAGTTACCT
TCGGAAAAAGAGTTGGTAGCTCTTGATCCGGCAAACAAACCACCGCTGGTAGCGGTGGTTTTTTTGTTTG
CAAGCAGCAGATTACGCGCAGAAAAAAAGGATCTCAAGAAGATCCTTTGATCTTTTCTACGGGGTCTGAC
GCTCAGTGGAACGAAAACTCACGTTAAGGGATTTTGGTCATGAGATTATCAAAAAGGATCTTCACCTAGA
TCCTTTTAAATTAAAAATGAAGTTTTAAATCAATCTAAAGTATATATGAGTAAACTTGGTCTGACAGTTA
CCAATGCTTAATCAGTGAGGCACCTATCTCAGCGATCTGTCTATTTCGTTCATCCATAGTTGCCTGACTC
CCCGTCGTGTAGATAACTACGATACGGGAGGGCTTACCATCTGGCCCCAGTGCTGCAATGATACCGCGAG
ACCCACGCTCACCGGCTCCAGATTTATCAGCAATAAACCAGCCAGCCGGAAGGGCCGAGCGCAGAAGTGG
TCCTGCAACTTTATCCGCCTCCATCCAGTCTATTAATTGTTGCCGGGAAGCTAGAGTAAGTAGTTCGCCA
GTTAATAGTTTGCGCAACGTTGTTGCCATTGCTACAGGCATCGTGGTGTCACGCTCGTCGTTTGGTATGG
CTTCATTCAGCTCCGGTTCCCAACGATCAAGGCGAGTTACATGATCCCCCATGTTGTGCAAAAAAGCGGT
TAGCTCCTTCGGTCCTCCGATCGTTGTCAGAAGTAAGTTGGCCGCAGTGTTATCACTCATGGTTATGGCA
GCACTGCATAATTCTCTTACTGTCATGCCATCCGTAAGATGCTTTTCTGTGACTGGTGAGTACTCAACCA
AGTCATTCTGAGAATAGTGTATGCGGCGACCGAGTTGCTCTTGCCCGGCGTCAATACGGGATAATACCGC
GCCACATAGCAGAACTTTAAAAGTGCTCATCATTGGAAAACGTTCTTCGGGGCGAAAACTCTCAAGGATC
TTACCGCTGTTGAGATCCAGTTCGATGTAACCCACTCGTGCACCCAACTGATCTTCAGCATCTTTTACTT
TCACCAGCGTTTCTGGGTGAGCAAAAACAGGAAGGCAAAATGCCGCAAAAAAGGGAATAAGGGCGACACG
GAAATGTTGAATACTCATACTCTTCCTTTTTCAATATTATTGAAGCATTTATCAGGGTTATTGTCTCATG
AGCGGATACATATTTGAATGTATTTAGAAAAATAAACAAATAGGGGTTCCGCG
